Addgene plasmid #221678: pcDNA4.1-Myc-RNF8-C403S
Purpose: Mammalian expression of Myc-tagged human RNF8 (C403S)
Depositing lab: Derrick Sek Tong Ong. Depositing organization: National University of Singapore. Publication: CAMK2D serves as a molecular scaffold for RNF8-MAD2 complex to induce mitotic checkpoint in glioma. Chuah YH, Tay EXY, Grinchuk OV, Yoon J, Feng J, Kannan S, Robert M, Jakhar R, Liang Y, Lee BWL, Wang LC, Lim YT, Zhao T, Sobota RM, Lu G, Low BC, Crasta KC, Verma CS, Lin Z, Ong DST. Cell Death Differ. 2023 Aug;30(8):1973-1987. doi: 10.1038/s41418-023-01192-3. Epub 2023 Jul 19. PubMed 37468549.
Backbone
  Vector backbone: pcDNA4.1/TO/myc-HisA
  Vector type: Mammalian Expression
Growth in bacteria
  Bacterial resistance: Ampicillin, 100 μg/mL
  Growth temperature: 37°C
  Growth strain: DH5alpha
  Copy number: High Copy
Gene/Insert
  Gene/Insert name: RNF8
  Species: H. sapiens (human)
  Mutation: C403S
  Entrez Gene: RNF8 (a.k.a. hRNF8)
  Cloning method: Restriction Enzyme; 5′ cloning site EcoRI (unknown if destroyed); 3′ cloning site XhoI (unknown if destroyed)
Terms and licenses: Academic/Nonprofit Terms; Industry Terms: Not Available to Industry
Depositor comments: This is a mutated version of plasmid #221676.
How to cite: pcDNA4.1-Myc-RNF8-C403S was a gift from Derrick Sek Tong Ong (Addgene plasmid # 221678 ; http://n2t.net/addgene:221678 ; RRID:Addgene_221678)
