[The description below was written by a language model from this plasmid's Addgene catalogue record and pLannotate feature annotations shown in this document.]
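Description:
pcDNA4.1-Myc-RNF8-C403S is a mammalian expression plasmid built on the pcDNA4.1/TO/myc-HisA backbone and carrying human RNF8 with a C403S substitution, described as Myc-tagged. It is propagated in E. coli as a high-copy plasmid through a ColE1/pUC-type origin with ampicillin selection (AmpR under its own bla promoter), and it also carries an f1 phage origin. For selection in mammalian cells, an SV40 early promoter drives the Sh ble (BleoR) gene, terminated by an SV40 poly(A) signal. The EM7 bacterial promoter upstream of the same gene would also allow Zeocin selection in bacteria.

The RNF8 coding sequence, cloned between EcoRI and XhoI, sits downstream of the CMV immediate-early enhancer and promoter and is followed by the bovine growth hormone polyadenylation signal. The short fragments annotated as tet-operator-containing promoters directly after the CMV promoter are consistent with the tandem tet operator sites of a "TO" backbone. These sites allow tetracycline-regulated expression in cells that supply Tet repressor, and expression is otherwise constitutive. The Myc tag is not annotated as a separate feature in the table, so its exact position relative to RNF8 cannot be confirmed from the record, although the construct name lists it before the gene.

RNF8 is an E3 ubiquitin ligase involved in DNA damage signalling through Lys-63- and Lys-48-linked ubiquitination. The record does not state the functional consequence of C403S. It notes only that this plasmid is a mutated version of a companion plasmid from the same deposit, which suggests use as a comparison mutant. The associated study concerns an RNF8-MAD2 complex and the mitotic checkpoint in glioma.
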