Features (pLannotate 1.2.2; 22 found; start..end, strand, type, name):
     65..81      -  protein_bind   lac operator: The lac repressor binds to the lac operator to inhibit transcription in E. coli. This inhibition can be relieved by adding lactose or isopropyl-β-D-thiogalactopyranoside (IPTG). lac repressor encoded by lacI
     89..119     -  promoter       lac promoter: promoter for the E. coli lac operon
    134..155     -  protein_bind   CAP binding site: CAP binding activates transcription in the presence of cAMP. E. coli catabolite activator protein
    168..260     -  CDS            lacI (fragment): lac repressor; lacI; The lac repressor binds to the lac operator to inhibit transcription in E. coli. This inhibition can be relieved by adding lactose or isopropyl-β-D-thiogalactopyranoside (IPTG).
    443..1031    -  rep_origin     ori: high-copy-number ColE1/pMB1/pBR322/pUC origin of replication
   1202..2062    -  CDS            AmpR: β-lactamase; bla; confers resistance to ampicillin, carbenicillin, and related antibiotics
   2063..2167    -  promoter       AmpR promoter: bla
   2226..2278    -  misc_feature   bom (fragment): basis of mobility region from pBR322
   2433..2812    +  enhancer       CMV enhancer: human cytomegalovirus immediate early enhancer
   2813..3016    +  promoter       CMV promoter: human cytomegalovirus (CMV) immediate early promoter
   3018..3037    +  promoter       PLtetO-1 promoter (fragment): modified phage lambda PL promoter with tet operator sites (Lutz and Bujard, 1997)
   3039..3058    +  promoter       PLtetO-1 promoter (fragment): modified phage lambda PL promoter with tet operator sites (Lutz and Bujard, 1997)
   3066..3099    +  promoter       TRE3GV promoter (fragment): 3rd-generation Tet-responsive promoter that can be activated by binding of Tet-On® 3G, optimized for retroviral and lentiviral vectors
   3223..4677    +  CDS            RNF8: RNF8_HUMAN - Also known as KIAA0646. Experimental evidence at protein level: Swiss-Prot protein existence level 1. E3 ubiquitin-protein ligase that plays a key role in DNA damage signaling via 2 distinct roles: by mediating the 'Lys-63'-linked ubiquitination of histones H2A and H2AX and promoting the recruitment of DNA repair proteins at double-strand breaks (DSBs) sites, and by catalyzing 'Lys-48'-linked ubiquitination to remove target proteins from DNA damage sites. Following DNA DSBs, it is recruited to the sites of damage by ATM-phosphorylated MDC1 and catalyzes the 'Lys-63'-linked ubiquit
   4790..5014    +  polyA_signal   bGH poly(A) signal: bovine growth hormone polyadenylation signal
   5018..5039    +  promoter       SV40 promoter (fragment): SV40 enhancer and early promoter
   5060..5488    +  rep_origin     f1 ori (sequence partly withheld): f1 bacteriophage origin of replication; arrow indicates direction of (+) strand synthesis
   5502..5831    +  promoter       SV40 promoter: SV40 enhancer and early promoter
   5879..5926    +  promoter       EM7 promoter: synthetic bacterial promoter&nbsp
   5945..6319    +  CDS            BleoR: antibiotic-binding protein; Sh ble from Streptoalloteichus hindustanus; confers resistance to bleomycin, phleomycin, and Zeocin™
   6329..6454    +  CDS            ble (fragment): BLE_KLEPN - Experimental evidence at protein level: Swiss-Prot protein existence level 1. Binding protein with a strong affinity to the bleomycin family of antibiotics. Binds to CL990; an antimitotic-antibiotic compound. From Klebsiella pneumoniae.
   6449..6570    +  polyA_signal   SV40 poly(A) signal: SV40 polyadenylation signal
>Addgene plasmid #221678 | pcDNA4.1-Myc-RNF8-C403S | addgene full sequence | sequence record 442596 | Addgene NGS Result
GTATACCGTCGACCTCTAGCTAGAGCTTGGCGTAATCATGGTCATAGCTGTTTCCTGTGTGAAATTGTTA
TCCGCTCACAATTCCACACAACATACGAGCCGGAAGCATAAAGTGTAAAGCCTGGGGTGCCTAATGAGTG
AGCTAACTCACATTAATTGCGTTGCGCTCACTGCCCGCTTTCCAGTCGGGAAACCTGTCGTGCCAGCTGC
ATTAATGAATCGGCCAACGCGCGGGGAGAGGCGGTTTGCGTATTGGGCGCTCTTCCGCTTCCTCGCTCAC
TGACTCGCTGCGCTCGGTCGTTCGGCTGCGGCGAGCGGTATCAGCTCACTCAAAGGCGGTAATACGGTTA
TCCACAGAATCAGGGGATAACGCAGGAAAGAACATGTGAGCAAAAGGCCAGCAAAAGGCCAGGAACCGTA
AAAAGGCCGCGTTGCTGGCGTTTTTCCATAGGCTCCGCCCCCCTGACGAGCATCACAAAAATCGACGCTC
AAGTCAGAGGTGGCGAAACCCGACAGGACTATAAAGATACCAGGCGTTTCCCCCTGGAAGCTCCCTCGTG
CGCTCTCCTGTTCCGACCCTGCCGCTTACCGGATACCTGTCCGCCTTTCTCCCTTCGGGAAGCGTGGCGC
TTTCTCATAGCTCACGCTGTAGGTATCTCAGTTCGGTGTAGGTCGTTCGCTCCAAGCTGGGCTGTGTGCA
CGAACCCCCCGTTCAGCCCGACCGCTGCGCCTTATCCGGTAACTATCGTCTTGAGTCCAACCCGGTAAGA
CACGACTTATCGCCACTGGCAGCAGCCACTGGTAACAGGATTAGCAGAGCGAGGTATGTAGGCGGTGCTA
CAGAGTTCTTGAAGTGGTGGCCTAACTACGGCTACACTAGAAGAACAGTATTTGGTATCTGCGCTCTGCT
GAAGCCAGTTACCTTCGGAAAAAGAGTTGGTAGCTCTTGATCCGGCAAACAAACCACCGCTGGTAGCGGT
GGTTTTTTTGTTTGCAAGCAGCAGATTACGCGCAGAAAAAAAGGATCTCAAGAAGATCCTTTGATCTTTT
CTACGGGGTCTGACGCTCAGTGGAACGAAAACTCACGTTAAGGGATTTTGGTCATGAGATTATCAAAAAG
GATCTTCACCTAGATCCTTTTAAATTAAAAATGAAGTTTTAAATCAATCTAAAGTATATATGAGTAAACT
TGGTCTGACAGTTACCAATGCTTAATCAGTGAGGCACCTATCTCAGCGATCTGTCTATTTCGTTCATCCA
TAGTTGCCTGACTCCCCGTCGTGTAGATAACTACGATACGGGAGGGCTTACCATCTGGCCCCAGTGCTGC
AATGATACCGCGAGACCCACGCTCACCGGCTCCAGATTTATCAGCAATAAACCAGCCAGCCGGAAGGGCC
GAGCGCAGAAGTGGTCCTGCAACTTTATCCGCCTCCATCCAGTCTATTAATTGTTGCCGGGAAGCTAGAG
TAAGTAGTTCGCCAGTTAATAGTTTGCGCAACGTTGTTGCCATTGCTACAGGCATCGTGGTGTCACGCTC
GTCGTTTGGTATGGCTTCATTCAGCTCCGGTTCCCAACGATCAAGGCGAGTTACATGATCCCCCATGTTG
TGCAAAAAAGCGGTTAGCTCCTTCGGTCCTCCGATCGTTGTCAGAAGTAAGTTGGCCGCAGTGTTATCAC
TCATGGTTATGGCAGCACTGCATAATTCTCTTACTGTCATGCCATCCGTAAGATGCTTTTCTGTGACTGG
TGAGTACTCAACCAAGTCATTCTGAGAATAGTGTATGCGGCGACCGAGTTGCTCTTGCCCGGCGTCAATA
CGGGATAATACCGCGCCACATAGCAGAACTTTAAAAGTGCTCATCATTGGAAAACGTTCTTCGGGGCGAA
AACTCTCAAGGATCTTACCGCTGTTGAGATCCAGTTCGATGTAACCCACTCGTGCACCCAACTGATCTTC
AGCATCTTTTACTTTCACCAGCGTTTCTGGGTGAGCAAAAACAGGAAGGCAAAATGCCGCAAAAAAGGGA
ATAAGGGCGACACGGAAATGTTGAATACTCATACTCTTCCTTTTTCAATATTATTGAAGCATTTATCAGG
GTTATTGTCTCATGAGCGGATACATATTTGAATGTATTTAGAAAAATAAACAAATAGGGGTTCCGCGCAC
ATTTCCCCGAAAAGTGCCACCTGACGTCGACGGATCGGGAGATCTCCCGATCCCCTATGGTGCACTCTCA
GTACAATCTGCTCTGATGCCGCATAGTTAAGCCAGTATCTGCTCCCTGCTTGTGTGTTGGAGGTCGCTGA
GTAGTGCGCGAGCAAAATTTAAGCTACAACAAGGCAAGGCTTGACCGACAATTGCATGAAGAATCTGCTT
AGGGTTAGGCGTTTTGCGCTGCTTCGCGATGTACGGGCCAGATATACGCGTTGACATTGATTATTGACTA
GTTATTAATAGTAATCAATTACGGGGTCATTAGTTCATAGCCCATATATGGAGTTCCGCGTTACATAACT
TACGGTAAATGGCCCGCCTGGCTGACCGCCCAACGACCCCCGCCCATTGACGTCAATAATGACGTATGTT
CCCATAGTAACGCCAATAGGGACTTTCCATTGACGTCAATGGGTGGAGTATTTACGGTAAACTGCCCACT
TGGCAGTACATCAAGTGTATCATATGCCAAGTACGCCCCCTATTGACGTCAATGACGGTAAATGGCCCGC
CTGGCATTATGCCCAGTACATGACCTTATGGGACTTTCCTACTTGGCAGTACATCTACGTATTAGTCATC
GCTATTACCATGGTGATGCGGTTTTGGCAGTACATCAATGGGCGTGGATAGCGGTTTGACTCACGGGGAT
TTCCAAGTCTCCACCCCATTGACGTCAATGGGAGTTTGTTTTGGCACCAAAATCAACGGGACTTTCCAAA
ATGTCGTAACAACTCCGCCCCATTGACGCAAATGGGCGGTAGGCGTGTACGGTGGGAGGTCTATATAAGC
AGAGCTCTCCCTATCAGTGATAGAGATCTCCCTATCAGTGATAGAGATCGTCGACGAGCTCGTTTAGTGA
ACCGTCAGATCGCCTGGAGACGCCATCCACGCTGTTTTGACCTCCATAGAAGACACCGGGACCGATCCAG
CCTCCGGACTCTAGCGTTTAAACTTAAGCTTGGTACCGAGCTCGGATCCACTAGTCCAGTGTGGTGGAAT
TCATGGGGGAGCCCGGCTTCTTCGTCACAGGAGACCGCGCCGGTGGCCGGAGCTGGTGCCTGCGGCGGGT
GGGGATGAGCGCCGGGTGGCTGCTGCTGGAAGATGGGTGCGAGGTGACTGTAGGACGAGGATTTGGTGTC
ACATACCAACTGGTATCAAAAATCTGCCCCCTGATGATTTCTCGAAACCACTGTGTTTTGAAGCAGAATC
CTGAGGGCCAATGGACAATTATGGACAACAAGAGTCTAAATGGTGTTTGGCTGAACAGAGCGCGTCTGGA
ACCTTTAAGGGTCTATTCCATTCATCAGGGAGACTACATCCAACTTGGAGTGCCTCTGGAAAATAAGGAG
AATGCGGAGTATGAATATGAAGTTACTGAAGAAGACTGGGAGACAATATATCCTTGTCTTTCCCCAAAGA
ATGACCAAATGATAGAAAAAAATAAGGAATTGAGAACTAAAAGGAAATTCAGTTTGGATGAATTAGCAGG
TCCTGGAGCTGAAGGCCCCTCAAATTTGAAATCCAAAATAAATAAAGTGTCTTGTGAATCTGGTCAGCCA
GTGAAATCACAGGGGAAAGGTGAAGTGGCCAGTACACCCTCTGACAATTTGGATCCTAAGTTGACTGCCC
TTGAGCCAAGTAAGACCACAGGGGCTCCCATTTACCCTGGCTTCCCCAAAGTCACAGAGGTTCATCATGA
GCAGAAAGCCTCAAACTCTTCAGCATCTCAGAGAAGCTTACAGATGTTTAAGGTGACCATGTCCAGGATT
CTGAGGCTCAAAATACAGATGCAGGAAAAACATGAAGCCGTTATGAATGTGAAAAAGCAGACCCAAAAGG
GGAACTCAAAGAAAGTTGTGCAAATGGAGCAGGAACTTCAGGACTTACAGTCCCAGCTGTGTGCAGAGCA
GGCTCAGCAGCAGGCAAGAGTGGAGCAACTAGAGAAGACTTTCCAGGAAGAGGAACAGCATCTTCAGGGT
TTGGAGATAGCCCAAGGAGAAAAGGACCTGAAGCAACAGCTGGCCCAGGCTCTGCAGGAGCATTGGGCTC
TAATGGAAGAGCTAAATCGCAGCAAGAAGGACTTTGAAGCAATCATTCAAGCCAAGAACAAAGAATTAGA
GCAGACCAAGGAAGAGAAGGAGAAGATGCAAGCACAGAAGGAAGAAGTTCTTAGCCACATGAATGATGTG
CTAGAGAATGAGCTCCAAAGTATTATTTGTTCAGAATACTTCATTGAGGCTGTCACCTTGAACTGTGCCC
ACAGTTTCTGCTCCTACTGTATCAATGAATGGATGAAGCGGAAGATAGAATGCCCCATTTGTCGGAAGGA
CATTAAGTCCAAAACATACTCTTTGGTTCTGGACAATTGCATTAATAAGATGGTAAATAATCTGAGCTCA
GAAGTGAAAGAACGACGAATTGTTCTCATTAGGGAACGAAAAGCAAAGAGATTGTTCCTCGAGTCTAGAG
GGCCCTTCGAACAAAAACTCATCTCAGAAGAGGATCTGAATATGCATACCGGTCATCATCACCATCACCA
TTGAGTTTAAACCCGCTGATCAGCCTCGACTGTGCCTTCTAGTTGCCAGCCATCTGTTGTTTGCCCCTCC
CCCGTGCCTTCCTTGACCCTGGAAGGTGCCACTCCCACTGTCCTTTCCTAATAAAATGAGGAAATTGCAT
CGCATTGTCTGAGTAGGTGTCATTCTATTCTGGGGGGTGGGGTGGGGCAGGACAGCAAGGGGGAGGATTG
GGAAGACAATAGCAGGCATGCTGGGGATGCGGTGGGCTCTATGGCTTCTGAGGCGGAAAGAACCAGCTGG
GGCTCTAGGGGGTATCCCC
[124 nt withheld, positions 5060-5183]
C
[91 nt withheld, positions 5185-5275]
A
[49 nt withheld, positions 5277-5325]
CCTTTGACGTTGGAGTCCACGTTCTTT
[37 nt withheld, positions 5353-5389]
ACCCTATCTCGGTCTATTCTTTTGATTTATAAGGGATTTTGCCGATTTCGGCCTATTGGTTAAAAAATGA
GCTGATTTAACAAAAATTTAACGCGAATTAATTCTGTGGAATGTGTGTCAGTTAGGGTGTGGAAAGTCCC
CAGGCTCCCCAGCAGGCAGAAGTATGCAAAGCATGCATCTCAATTAGTCAGCAACCAGGTGTGGAAAGTC
CCCAGGCTCCCCAGCAGGCAGAAGTATGCAAAGCATGCATCTCAATTAGTCAGCAACCATAGTCCCGCCC
CTAACTCCGCCCATCCCGCCCCTAACTCCGCCCAGTTCCGCCCATTCTCCGCCCCATGGCTGACTAATTT
TTTTTATTTATGCAGAGGCCGAGGCCGCCTCTGCCTCTGAGCTATTCCAGAAGTAGTGAGGAGGCTTTTT
TGGAGGCCTAGGCTTTTGCAAAAAGCTCCCGGGAGCTTGTATATCCATTTTCGGATCTGATCAGCACGTG
TTGACAATTAATCATCGGCATAGTATATCGGCATAGTATAATACGACAAGGTGAGGAACTAAACCATGGC
CAAGTTGACCAGTGCCGTTCCGGTGCTCACCGCGCGCGACGTCGCCGGAGCGGTCGAGTTCTGGACCGAC
CGGCTCGGGTTCTCCCGGGACTTCGTGGAGGACGACTTCGCCGGTGTGGTCCGGGACGACGTGACCCTGT
TCATCAGCGCGGTCCAGGACCAGGTGGTGCCGGACAACACCCTGGCCTGGGTGTGGGTGCGCGGCCTGGA
CGAGCTGTACGCCGAGTGGTCGGAGGTCGTGTCCACGAACTTCCGGGACGCCTCCGGGCCGGCCATGACC
GAGATCGGCGAGCAGCCGTGGGGGCGGGAGTTCGCCCTGCGCGACCCGGCCGGCAACTGCGTGCACTTCG
TGGCCGAGGAGCAGGACTGACACGTGCTACGAGATTTCGATTCCACCGCCGCCTTCTATGAAAGGTTGGG
CTTCGGAATCGTTTTCCGGGACGCCGGCTGGATGATCCTCCAGCGCGGGGATCTCATGCTGGAGTTCTTC
GCCCACCCCAACTTGTTTATTGCAGCTTATAATGGTTACAAATAAAGCAATAGCATCACAAATTTCACAA
ATAAAGCATTTTTTTCACTGCATTCTAGTTGTGGTTTGTCCAAACTCATCAATGTATCTTATCATGTCT
